>Addgene plasmid #66090 | AP332-3 | addgene partial sequence | sequence record 117310 | M13pUC-Fwd 5'-CCCAGTCACGACGTTGTAAAACG-3'
GTTGTGAGACTTTTTTCTTGGCGGCACAATAAAGTTTCCTCTTTTTGTTGGGTCACTCAACGAACACAAT
ACAAATATTTGAGCGCTCGCATTTTTCTCAACCTTTCGGGTTTAAAGCACTTCAAAATGGAATTGAAGAG
AGATTGTGAAAGTACATCAGACAGAATCACATTTTGATAGCATTCACTTCACTCAGATGCAAACTTTTCA
GTGACTATAAAAAGTCATAAAATAATAACATTAAAAAAGCAAATAAATTAGCGAGAGAATTTTTTGACAA
AAAGAAAGAAGAGTGATAGAGAAGAAGGGAATGCTTGAAAGGATTTTGCATTTATCACTAGTTTAGGCGT
AGTCTGGGACGTCGTATGGGTAGACCTTACGCTTCTTCTTTGGTGGTCCGGATCCTCCGTCTCCTCCGAG
TTGGGAGAGGTCGATACGGGTCTCGTAGAGTCCGGTGATGGATTGGTGGATGAGGGTGGCGTCGAGGACC
TCCTTGGTGGAGGTGTAACGCTTACGGTCGATGGTGGTGTCGAAGTACTTGAAGGCGGCTGGGGCTCCGA
GGTTGGTGAGGGTGAAGAGGTGGATGATGTTCTCGGCTTGCTCACGGATTGGCTTGTCACGGTGCTTGTT
GTAGGCGGAGAGGACCTTGTCGAGGTTGGCGTCGGCGAGGATGACACGCTTGGAGAACTCGGAGATTTGC
TCGATGATCTCGTCGAGGTAGTGCTTGTGTTGCTCGACG
