>Addgene plasmid #66090 | AP332-3 | addgene partial sequence | sequence record 117311 | MoCloR 5'-gccacctgacgtctaagaaacc-3'
GGCGTATCACGAGGCCCTTTCGTCTCGCGCGTTTCGGTGATGACGGTGAAAACCTCTGACACATGCAGCT
CCCGGAGACGGTCACAGCTTGTCTGTAAGCGGATGCCGGGAGCAGACAAGCCCGTCAGGGCGCGTCAGCG
GGTGTTGGCGGGTGTCGGGGCTGGCTTAACTATGCGGCATCAGAGCAGATTGCACTGAGAGTGCACCATA
TGCGGTGTGAAATACCGCACAGATGCGTAAGGAGAAAATACCGCATCAGGCGCCATTCGCCATTCAGGCT
GCGCAACTGTTGGGAAGGGCGATCGGTGCGGGCCTCTTCGCTATTACGCCAGAAATTTCACAAAAAGCAC
CGACTCGGTGCCACTTTTTCAAGTTGATAACGGACTAGCCTTATTTTAACTTGCTATTTCTAGCTCTAAA
ACAGGTTATCTGCATTTAATACAAGACATCTCGCAATAGGAGGTGTTTATATAGGGGCAACACAAGAGGC
GGCAGACATCTCGTGAGTTTGACAGAGTAGTATAAAGAGTGTGTGTGAGAGGGTGTAGGCATTTCATAAC
ATATTTTTTGTGGAATAATTTTGGAAAAAAGGTGTTTTTTTAATAATAGCTTTTATAAGAGTTTCTCAAA
AATTGCATGCTTTTTTTGAAAAGGTTGACAAATTATAGTAGTACTAAAGTTGCTATTTTCAGGTCTCAGC
AGAAAATTCACAACT
