[The description below was written by a language model from this plasmid's Addgene catalogue record.]
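Description:
AP332-3 is a C. elegans CRISPR plasmid built on the pDD162 backbone, a worm expression vector that carries a Cas9 gene together with a single guide RNA cassette on one plasmid. It is propagated in E. coli under ampicillin selection. The record gives no origin of replication and lists the copy number as unknown. No feature table is available, so the promoter and regulatory elements driving Cas9 are not stated here.

The insert is a guide sequence designated "sgRNA for APs4", expressed from a U6 promoter, the RNA polymerase III promoter type commonly used to produce small, precisely initiated transcripts such as guide RNAs. The guide directs Cas9 to a site at the 5' end of the C. elegans gene K08F4.2. Co-expression of nuclease and guide from the same plasmid means a single construct supplies everything needed to make a targeted double-strand break at that locus. The associated work concerns genome editing in worms using linear DNA repair templates with short homology to Cas9 cut sites, so this plasmid would typically be paired with such a donor to introduce edits or tags near the start of K08F4.2.

The depositor notes that each positive clone was sequence-verified only for correct insertion of the guide. Because PCR was involved in making the clones, mutations could have arisen elsewhere in the backbone, including in Cas9, and the full plasmid was not sequenced. For this reason, several independent clones carrying the same guide were deposited, and the depositor recommends using a mixture of them. The "-3" in the name appears to identify this as one such clone, though the record does not say so explicitly.
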