Addgene plasmid #66090: AP332-3
Purpose: co-expression of Cas9 and a sgRNA targeting 5'end of C.elegans K08F4.2
Depositing lab: Geraldine Seydoux. Depositing organization: Johns Hopkins University and School of Medicine. Publication: Scalable and versatile genome editing using linear DNAs with microhomology to Cas9 Sites in Caenorhabditis elegans. Paix A, Wang Y, Smith HE, Lee CY, Calidas D, Lu T, Smith J, Schmidt H, Krause MW, Seydoux G. Genetics. 2014 Dec;198(4):1347-56. doi: 10.1534/genetics.114.170423. Epub 2014 Sep 23. PubMed 25249454.
Backbone
  Vector backbone: pDD162
  Backbone manufacturer: Goldstein lab Plasmid 47549
  Vector type: Worm Expression, CRISPR
Growth in bacteria
  Bacterial resistance: Ampicillin, 100 μg/mL
  Growth temperature: 37°C
  Growth strain: DH5alpha
  Copy number: Unknown
Gene/Insert
  Gene/Insert name: sgRNA for APs4
  gRNA/shRNA sequence: tattaaatgcagataacct
  Promoter: U6
  Cloning method: Unknown
  Sequencing primers: 5′ tatgaaatgcctacaccctctc
Terms and licenses: Academic/Nonprofit Terms; Industry Terms: Not Available to Industry
Depositor comments: From the depositor: Each positive clones had been sequenced for correct insertion of the sgRNA . However the PCR could have created some mutation in the plasmid backbone (containing also the Cas9 gene) and we didnt sequenced the full plasmid, therefore we recommend to use a mix of several positive clones. It is why we provide several clones containing the same sgRNA insert.
How to cite: AP332-3 was a gift from Geraldine Seydoux (Addgene plasmid # 66090 ; http://n2t.net/addgene:66090 ; RRID:Addgene_66090)
